Addgene plasmid #35791: pEYFP-Synectin
Depositing lab: Arie Horowitz. Depositing organization: Dartmouth College and Medical School. Publication: Binding of internalized receptors to the PDZ domain of GIPC/synectin recruits myosin VI to endocytic vesicles. Naccache SN, Hasson T, Horowitz A. Proc Natl Acad Sci U S A. 2006 Aug 22;103(34):12735-40. Epub 2006 Aug 14. 10.1073/pnas.0605317103 PubMed 16908842.
Backbone
  Vector backbone: pEYFP-C
  Backbone manufacturer: Clontech
  Backbone size w/o insert (bp): 4700
  Vector type: Mammalian Expression
  Selectable markers: Neomycin (select with G418)
Growth in bacteria
  Bacterial resistance: Kanamycin, 50 μg/mL
  Growth temperature: 37°C
  Growth strain: DH5alpha
  Copy number: High Copy
Gene/Insert
  Gene/Insert name: Synectin (alt names: Syn; Gipc1)
  Species: M. musculus (mouse)
  Mutation: K111R
  Entrez Gene: Gipc1 (a.k.a. GIPC, Glut1CIP, Rgs19ip1, Semcap1, TIP-2, TaxIP2)
  Promoter: CMV
  Tag / fusion protein: EYFP (C terminal on backbone)
  Cloning method: Restriction Enzyme; 5′ cloning site NA (unknown if destroyed); 3′ cloning site NA (unknown if destroyed)
  Sequencing primers: 5′ EGFP-C
Terms and licenses: Academic/Nonprofit Terms; Industry Terms: Not Available to Industry
Depositor comments: This construct contains a K111R mutation when compared to GenBank ID NP_061241.1 This mutation is most likely a sequence conflict, one of several (see Uniprot entry Q9Z0G0). The plasmid is exactly as described in the associated publication.
How to cite: pEYFP-Synectin was a gift from Arie Horowitz (Addgene plasmid # 35791 ; http://n2t.net/addgene:35791 ; RRID:Addgene_35791)
