[The description below was written by a language model from this plasmid's Addgene catalogue record.]
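Description:
pEYFP-Synectin is a mammalian expression plasmid built on the Clontech pEYFP-C backbone (about 4.7 kb without insert). It carries the mouse Gipc1 coding sequence, which encodes the PDZ-domain adaptor protein known as synectin or GIPC. Expression is driven by the CMV promoter, a strong constitutive promoter in most mammalian cell lines. The plasmid is maintained at high copy in E. coli under kanamycin selection. The neomycin marker recorded for the backbone allows G418 selection of transfected mammalian cells, for example to establish stable lines.

The payload is a fusion of synectin to the yellow fluorescent protein EYFP. The record lists the tag as "C terminal on backbone", but the C-series backbone and the EGFP-C sequencing primer point to the usual arrangement, with the insert cloned downstream of the fluorescent protein so that EYFP sits at the N-terminus of synectin. The record itself does not resolve this orientation. The insert was introduced by restriction cloning, and the sites used are not recorded. Relative to the GenBank reference protein, the insert carries a K111R substitution. The depositor considers it most likely one of several known sequence conflicts for this protein rather than an engineered mutation, and states that the plasmid matches the one used in the associated publication.

No feature table is provided, so details beyond the catalogue fields cannot be confirmed. Based on the associated study, the construct is suited to live or fixed-cell fluorescence imaging of synectin localisation. That work concerned binding of internalised receptors to the synectin PDZ domain and the recruitment of myosin VI to endocytic vesicles.
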