>Addgene plasmid #35791 | pEYFP-Synectin | addgene partial sequence | sequence record 45238 | EGFP-C 5'-CATGGTCCTGCTGGAGTTCGTG-3'
TAAGCGGCCGCGACTCTAGATCATAATCAGCCATACCACATTTGTAGAGGTTTTACTTGCTTTAAAAAAC
CTCCCACACCTCCCCCTGAACCTGAAACATAAAATGAATGCAATTGTTGTTGTTAACTTGTTTATTGCAG
CTTATAATGGTTACAAATAAAGCAATAGCATCACAAATTTCACAAATAAAGCATTTTTTTCACTGCATTC
TAGTTGTGGTTTGTCCAAACTCATCAATGTATCTTAAGGCGTAAATTGTAAGCGTTAATATTTTGTTAAA
ATTCGCGTTAAATTTTTGTTAAATCAGCTCATTTTTTAACCAATAGGCCGAAATCGGCAAAATCCCTTAT
AAATCAAAAGAATAGACCGAGATAGGGT
[37 nt withheld, positions 379-415]
AAAGAACGTGGACTCCAACGTCAAAGG
[49 nt withheld, positions 443-491]
T
[91 nt withheld, positions 493-583]
G
[124 nt withheld, positions 585-708]
CAGGTGGCACTTTTCGGGGAAATGTGCGCGGAACCCCTATTTGTTTATTTTTCTAAATACATTCAAATAT
GTATCCGCTCATGAGACAATAACCCTGATAAATGCTTCAATAATATTGAAAAA
