>Addgene plasmid #35791 | pEYFP-Synectin | addgene partial sequence | sequence record 46235 | SV40pA-R 5'-GAAATTTGTGATGCTATTGC-3'
AGTTAACAACAACAATTGCATTCATTTTATGTTTCAGGTTCAGGGGGAGGTGTGGGAGGTTTTTTAAAGC
AAGTAAAACCTCTACAAATGTGGTATGGCTGATTATGATCTAGAGTCGCGGCCGCTTTACTTGTACAGCT
CGTCCATGCCGAGAGTGATCCCGGCGGCGGTCACGAACTCCAGCAGGACCATGTGATCGCGCTTCTCGTT
GGGGTCTTTGCTCAGGGCGGACTGGTAGCTCAGGTAGTGGTTGTCGGGCAGCAGCACGGGGCCGTCGCCG
ATGGGGGTGTTCTGCTGGTAGTGGTCGGCGAGCTGCACGCTGCCGTCCTCGATGTTGTGGCGGATCTTGA
AGTTCACCTTGATGCCGTTCTTCTGCTTGTCGGCCATGATATAGACGTTGTGGCTGTTGTAGTTGTACTC
CAGCTTGTGCCCCAGGATGTTGCCGTCCTCCTTGAAGTCGATGCCCTTCAGCTCGATGCGGTTCACCAGG
GTGTCGCCCTCGAACTTCACCTCGGCGCGGGTCTTGTAGTTGCCGTCGTCCTTGAAGAAGATGGTGCGCT
CCTGGACGTAGCCTTCGGGCATGGCGGACTTGAAGAAGTCGTGCTGCTTCATGTGGTCGGGGTAGCGGGC
GAAGCACTGCAGGCCGTAGCCGAAGGTGGTCACGAGGGTGGGCCAGGGCACGGGCAGCTTGCCGGTGGTG
CAGATGAACTTCAGGGTCAGCTTGCCGTAGGTGGCATCGCCCTCGCCCTCGCCGGACACGCTGAACTTGT
GGCCGTTTACGTCGCCGTCCAGCTCGACCAGGATGGGCACCACCCCGGTGAACAGCTCCTCGCCCTTGCT
CACCATGGTGGCGACCGGTGGA
