>Addgene plasmid #35791 | pEYFP-Synectin | addgene partial sequence | sequence record 46237 | CMV-F 5'-CGCAAATGGGCGGTAGGCGTG-3'
ACCGTCAGATCCGCTAGCGCTACCGGACTCAGATCTCGAGATGCCACTGGGACTGGGGCGAAGGAAGAAA
GCACCGCCTCTGGTGGAAAATGAGGAGGCGGAGCCAAGCCGGAGTGGGCTGGGTGTTGGGGAGCCTGGGC
CCCTGGGTGGGAGCGCAGCAGGAGAATCCCAGATGGGCTTGCCCCCACCTCCTGCTGCCCTCCGGCCTCG
CCTCGTGTTCCATACCCAGCTGGCCCACGGCAGCCCCACAGGCCGCATCGAGGGCTTCACTAATGTCAAG
GAGCTGTACGGCAAGATCGCTGAGGCCTTCCGACTACCAGCTGCTGAGGTGATGTTCTGCACCCTCAACA
CCCACAAAGTGGACATGGACAGACTCCTGGGGGGCCAGATCGGCCTGGAAGACTTCATCTTTGCCCATGT
GAAGGGGCAGCGCAAAGAGGTGGAAGTGTTCAAGTCGGAGGAGGCTCTGGGGCTCACCATCACCGACAAC
GGGGCCGGCTACGCCTTCATTAAGCGCATCAAGGAAGGCAGTGTGATTGACCACATTCAGCTCATCAGCG
TGGGGGACATGATTGAAGCCATCAACGGGCAGAGCCTGCTGGGCTGTCGGCATTACGAGGTTGCCAGGCT
CCTCAAGGAGCTGCCCCGAGGCCGCACCTTCACCCTCAAACTCACAGAACCTCGAAAGGCCTTTGATATG
ATCAGCCAGCGTTCAGCCGGTGGCCACCCTGGTTCAGGCCCACAACTGGGCACTGGCCGAGGGACCCTCC
GTCTCCGATCCCGGGGCCCTGCCACCGTGGAGGATCTGCCGTCGGCCTTTGAGGAGAAGGCCATTGAGAA
GGTGGATGACTTGCTAGAGA
